Addgene plasmid #40568: Gata3-MIEG-hCD4
Depositing lab: Alexander Dent & Mark Kaplan. Depositing organization: Indiana University School of Medicine, Indianapolis. Publication: PU.1 expression delineates heterogeneity in primary Th2 cells. Chang HC, Zhang S, Thieu VT, Slee RB, Bruns HA, Laribee RN, Klemsz MJ, Kaplan MH. Immunity. 2005 Jun;22(6):693-703. 10.1016/j.immuni.2005.03.016 PubMed 15963784.
Backbone
  Vector backbone: MIEG-hCD4
  Backbone manufacturer: Addgene plasmid 40569
  Modifications to backbone: IRES EGFP of pMIEG replaced with human CD4 cDNA
  Vector type: Retroviral
Growth in bacteria
  Bacterial resistance: Ampicillin, 100 μg/mL
  Growth temperature: 37°C
  Growth strain: Stbl3
  Copy number: High Copy
Gene/Insert
  Gene/Insert name: Gata3 (alt names: Gata-3; GATA binding protein 3)
  Species: M. musculus (mouse)
  GenBank ID: NM_008091.3 NP_032117.1
  Entrez Gene: Gata3 (a.k.a. Gata-3, jal)
  Tag / fusion protein: IRES hCD4 (C terminal on backbone)
  Cloning method: Restriction Enzyme; 5′ cloning site Unknown (unknown if destroyed); 3′ cloning site Unknown (unknown if destroyed)
  Sequencing primers: 5′ pLXSN_5; 3′ IRES-R2 (gacggcaatatggtggaaa)
Terms and licenses: Academic/Nonprofit Terms; Industry Terms: Not Available to Industry
Depositor comments: The coding region for murine GATA-3 cDNA was amplified by PCR and cloned into MIEG-hCD4. Please note that the discrepancies between the QC and NCBI sequences should not affect function.
How to cite: Gata3-MIEG-hCD4 was a gift from Alexander Dent & Mark Kaplan (Addgene plasmid # 40568 ; http://n2t.net/addgene:40568 ; RRID:Addgene_40568)
