[The description below was written by a language model from this plasmid's Addgene catalogue record.]
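Description:
Gata3-MIEG-hCD4 is a retroviral expression plasmid carrying the coding region of mouse Gata3 (GATA binding protein 3), a transcription factor best known as a regulator of T helper 2 cell differentiation. The backbone, MIEG-hCD4, is a derivative of the pMIEG bicistronic retroviral vector in which the EGFP reporter was exchanged for a human CD4 cDNA. The backbone note describes the "IRES EGFP" as being replaced, but the tag field and the IRES-directed sequencing primer indicate that an IRES remains between the insert and hCD4. In bacteria the plasmid is a high-copy construct selected with ampicillin. It is maintained in a recombination-deficient strain, a common choice for vectors containing repeated retroviral terminal sequences.

The Gata3 cDNA was PCR-amplified and placed upstream of the IRES-hCD4 cassette by restriction cloning, although the sites used are not recorded. This arrangement should produce a single transcript from which Gata3 is translated cap-dependently and human CD4 via the IRES, so surface hCD4 marks transduced cells as a separate protein rather than a fusion to Gata3. A surface marker of this kind allows infected cells to be identified or enriched by antibody staining, flow cytometry or bead selection. The record does not name the promoter; in vectors of this family expression is generally driven by the retroviral LTR, but no feature table is provided to confirm this or other elements. The depositors note that differences between the verified sequence and the NCBI reference are not expected to affect function. The associated publication concerns heterogeneity in primary Th2 cells, consistent with use for enforced Gata3 expression in mouse T cells.
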