>Addgene plasmid #40568 | Gata3-MIEG-hCD4 | addgene partial sequence | sequence record 59706 | mGata3-F 5'-ctgggtgagccaccatcac-3'
CCACCCGGGCCTCGGCCATTCGTACATGGAAGCTCAGTATCCGCCGACGGAAGAGGTGGACGTACTTTTT
AACATCGATGGTCAAGGCAACCACGTCCCGTCCTACTACGGAAACTCCGTCAGGGCTACGGTGCAGAGGT
ATCCTCCGACCCACCACGGGAGCCAGGTATGCCGCCCGCCTCTGCTGCACGGATTTCTGCCCTGGCTGGA
TGGCGGCAAAGCCCTGAGCAGCCACCACACCGCCTCGCCCTGGAACCTCAGCCCCTTCTCCAAGACGTCC
ATCCACCACGGCTCTCCGGGGCCTCTGTCCGTTTACCCTCCGGCTTCATCCTCTTCTCTGGCGGCCGGCC
ACTCCAGTCCTCATCTCTTCACCTTCCCGCCCACCCCGCCGAAAGACGTCTCCCCAGACCCGTCGCTGTC
CACCCCGGGATCCGCCGGGTCGGCCAGGCAAGATGAGAAAGAGTGCCTCAAGTATCAGGTGCAGCTGCCA
GATAGCATGAAGCTGGAGACGTCTCACTCTCGAGGCAGCATGACCACCCTGGGTGGGGCCTCATCCTCAG
CCCACCACCCCATTACCACCTATCCGCCCTATGTGCCCGAGTACAGCTCTGGACTCTTCCCACCCAGCAG
CCTGCTGGGAGGATCCCCTACCGGGTTCGGATGTAAGTCGAGGCCCAAGGCACGATCCAGCACAGGCAGG
GAGTGTGTGAACTGCGGGGCAACCTCTACCCCACTGTGGCGGCGAGATGGTACCGGGCACTACCTTTGCA
ATGCCTGCGGACTCTACCATAAAATGAATGGGCAGAACCGGCCCCTTATCAAGCCCAAGCGAAGGCTGTC
GGCAGCAAGGAGAGCAGGGACATCCTGCGCGAAC
