>Addgene plasmid #40568 | Gata3-MIEG-hCD4 | addgene partial sequence | sequence record 59708 | IRES-F 5'-TGGCTCTCCTCAAGCGTATT-3'
ATCTGATCTGGGGCCTCGGTACACATGCTTTACATGTGTTTAGTCGAGGTTAAAAAAACGTCTAGGCCCC
CCGAACCACGGGGACGTGGTTTTCCTTTGAAAAACACGATGATAATATGGCCACAACCATGGCCATGAAC
CGGGGAGTCCCTTTTAGGCACTTGCTTCTGGTGCTGCAACTGGCGCTCCTCCCAGCAGCCACTCAGGGAA
AGAAAGTGGTGCTGGGCAAAAAAGGGGATACAGTGGAACTGACCTGTACAGCTTCCCAGAAGAAGAGCAT
ACAATTCCACTGGAAAAACTCCAACCAGATAAAGATTCTGGGAAATCAGGGCTCCTTCTTAACTAAAGGT
CCATCCAAGCTGAATGATCGCGCTGACTCAAGAAGAAGCCTTTGGGACCAAGGAAACTTCCCCCTGATCA
TCAAGAATCTTAAGATAGAAGACTCAGATACTTACATCTGTGAAGTGGAGGACCAGAAGGAGGAGGTGCA
ATTGCTAGTGTTCGGATTGACTGCCAACTCTGACACCCACCTGCTTCAGGGGCAGAGCCTGACCCTGACC
TTGGAGAGCCCCCCTGGTAGTAGCCCCTCAGTGCAATGTAGGAGTCCAAGGGGTAAAAACATACAGGGGG
GGNAAGACCCTCTCCGTGTCTCAGCTGGAGCTCCAGGATAGTGGCACCTGGACATGCACT
