>Addgene plasmid #40568 | Gata3-MIEG-hCD4 | addgene partial sequence | sequence record 94743 | pLXSN5 5'-CCCTTGAACCTCCTCGTTCGACC-3'
CCGCGCTGGGTGAGCCACCATCACCCCGCGGTCCTCAACGGTCAGCACCCAGACACGCACCACCCGGGCC
TCGGCCATTCGTACNTGGAAGCTCAGTATCCGCNGACGGAAGAGGTGGACGTACTTTTTAACATCNATGG
TCAAGGCAACCACGTCCCGTCCTACTACNGAAACTCCGTCAGGGCTACGGTGCANAGGTATCCTCCGACC
CACCACGGGAGCCAGGTATGCCGCCCGCCTCTGCTGCACGGATNTCTGCCCTGGNTGGATGGCGGCAAAG
CCCTGAGCAGCCACCACACCGCCTCGCCCTGGAACCTCAGCCCCTTCTCCAAGACGTCCATCCACCACGG
CTCTCCGGGGCCTCTGTCCGTTTACCCTCCGGCTTCATCCTCTTCTCTGGCGGCCGGCCACTCCAGTCCT
CATCTCTTCACCTTCCCGCCCACCCCGCC
